Addgene plasmid #119863: pLenti CMVie-IRES-BlastR
Purpose: (Empty Backbone) 3rd generation lentiviral expression under a CMVie promoter with Blasticidin selection
Depositing lab: Ghassan Mouneimne. Depositing organization: University of Arizona. Publication: Mechanosensing during directed cell migration requires dynamic actin polymerization at focal adhesions. Puleo JI, Parker SS, Roman MR, Watson AW, Eliato KR, Peng L, Saboda K, Roe DJ, Ros R, Gertler FB, Mouneimne G. J Cell Biol. 2019 Oct 8. pii: jcb.201902101. doi: 10.1083/jcb.201902101. PubMed 31594807.
Backbone
  Vector backbone: pCIG3
  Backbone size (bp): 7298
  Modifications to backbone: Replaced GFP with Blasticidin Resistance
  Vector type: Mammalian Expression, Lentiviral
  Promoter: CMV immediate early
  Selectable markers: Blasticidin
Growth in bacteria
  Bacterial resistance: Ampicillin, 100 μg/mL
  Growth temperature: 30°C
  Growth strain: NEB Stable
  Copy number: Low Copy
Gene/Insert
  Cloning method: Restriction Enzyme
  Sequencing primers: 5′ CMV Fwd; 3′ IRES Rev
Resource information
  A portion of this plasmid was derived from a plasmid made by: Modification of empty lentiviral vector pCIG3 (Addgene 78264), Goodrum Lab
Terms and licenses: Academic/Nonprofit Terms; Industry Terms: Not Available to Industry
Depositor comments: Please note that though there are some discrepancies between the backbone sequence from the depositing lab and Addgene's quality control sequence, this plasmid should function as described.
How to cite: pLenti CMVie-IRES-BlastR was a gift from Ghassan Mouneimne (Addgene plasmid # 119863 ; http://n2t.net/addgene:119863 ; RRID:Addgene_119863)
