[The description below was written by a language model from this plasmid's Addgene catalogue record and pLannotate feature annotations shown in this document.]
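Description:
pLenti CMVie-IRES-BlastR is an empty third-generation lentiviral expression backbone of about 7.3 kb, derived from the vector pCIG3 by replacing its GFP reporter with a blasticidin resistance gene. In bacteria it is maintained through a ColE1/pUC-type origin and selected with ampicillin via β-lactamase. The catalogue lists it as low copy and propagated in a recombination-deficient stable strain, which is common practice for plasmids carrying repeated LTR sequences. Short remnants of lac, rop, bom and lacZα elements in the bacterial portion are leftovers from earlier cloning vectors.

The viral genome is transcribed in packaging cells from a chimeric RSV promoter fused to a truncated HIV-1 5' LTR, the Tat-independent arrangement typical of third-generation systems. It carries the Ψ packaging signal with a partial gag sequence, the Rev response element for Rev-dependent nuclear export, and the cPPT/CTS, which aids nuclear import of the reverse-transcribed genome. The internal cassette consists of the CMV immediate early promoter (with only a fragment of the enhancer annotated), an unannotated stretch that presumably holds the restriction cloning site, an EMCV IRES, and the blasticidin S deaminase gene. It is followed by a WPRE to boost transcript levels, a truncated 3' LTR, an SV40 polyadenylation signal and an SV40 origin. A gene of interest inserted upstream of the IRES is co-expressed with the resistance marker from a single bicistronic transcript, so blasticidin selection enriches for transduced mammalian cells that express the insert.

The depositor and repository sequences differ slightly in length and in a few annotations. The depositor notes that these backbone discrepancies are not expected to affect function.
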