Features (pLannotate 1.2.2; 26 found; start..end, strand, type, name):
      6..227     +  promoter       RSV promoter: Rous sarcoma virus enhancer/promoter
    234..414     +  LTR            5' LTR (truncated): truncated 5' long terminal repeat (LTR) from HIV-1
    458..583     +  misc_feature   HIV-1 Ψ: packaging signal of human immunodeficiency virus type 1
    567..905     +  CDS            HIV-1 gag (fragment): gag protein from human immunodeficiency virus 1; gag
   1025..1361    +  ncRNA          RRE: Accession: RF00036 - HIV Rev response element
   1397..1786    +  CDS            env (fragment): ENV_HV1H2 - Experimental evidence at protein level: Swiss-Prot protein existence level 1. [Transmembrane protein gp41]: Acts as a class I viral fusion protein. Under the current model, the protein has at least 3 conformational states: pre-fusion native state, pre-hairpin intermediate state, and post-fusion hairpin state. During fusion of viral and target intracellular membranes, the coiled coil regions (heptad repeats) assume a trimer-of-hairpins structure, positioning the fusion peptide in close proximity to the C-terminal region of the ectodomain. The formation of this structure appears to d
   1798..1915    +  misc_feature   cPPT/CTS: central polypurine tract and central termination sequence of HIV-1
   1928..2004    +  enhancer       CMV enhancer (fragment): human cytomegalovirus immediate early enhancer
   2005..2208    +  promoter       CMV promoter: human cytomegalovirus (CMV) immediate early promoter
   2491..2953    +  misc_feature   IRES: internal ribosome entry site (IRES) of the encephalomyocarditis virus (EMCV)
   2973..3371    +  CDS            BSD: blasticidin S deaminase; Aspergillus terreus BSD; confers resistance to blasticidin
   3394..3982    +  misc_feature   WPRE: woodchuck hepatitis virus posttranscriptional regulatory element
   3977..4084    +  CDS            nef (fragment): NEF_SIVS4 - Experimental evidence at protein level: Swiss-Prot protein existence level 1. Interferes with TCR signaling from the cell membrane. Interacts with CD247/TCRZ (TCR zeta chain) and exert potent down- regulation of cell surface TCR/CD3 complexes. From Simian immunodeficiency virus (isolate F236/smH4) (SIV-sm) (Simian immunodeficiency virus sooty mangabey monkey).
   4109..4289    +  LTR            5' LTR (truncated): truncated 5' long terminal repeat (LTR) from HIV-1
   4361..4482    +  polyA_signal   SV40 poly(A) signal: SV40 polyadenylation signal
   4501..4636    +  rep_origin     SV40 ori: SV40 origin of replication
   4698..4714    -  protein_bind   lac operator: The lac repressor binds to the lac operator to inhibit transcription in E. coli. This inhibition can be relieved by adding lactose or isopropyl-β-D-thiogalactopyranoside (IPTG). lac repressor encoded by lacI
   4722..4752    -  promoter       lac promoter: promoter for the E. coli lac operon
   4767..4788    -  protein_bind   CAP binding site: CAP binding activates transcription in the presence of cAMP. E. coli catabolite activator protein
   4801..4893    -  CDS            lacI (fragment): lac repressor; lacI; The lac repressor binds to the lac operator to inhibit transcription in E. coli. This inhibition can be relieved by adding lactose or isopropyl-β-D-thiogalactopyranoside (IPTG).
   5076..5664    -  rep_origin     ori: high-copy-number ColE1/pMB1/pBR322/pUC origin of replication
   5835..6695    -  CDS            AmpR: β-lactamase; bla; confers resistance to ampicillin, carbenicillin, and related antibiotics
   6696..6800    -  promoter       AmpR promoter: bla
   6895..6930    +  CDS            rop (fragment): Rop protein, which maintains plasmids at low copy number; rop
   7032..7131    +  misc_feature   bom (fragment): basis of mobility region from pBR322
   7137..7291    -  CDS            lacZα (fragment): LacZα fragment of β-galactosidase; lacZ fragment
>Addgene plasmid #119863 | pLenti CMVie-IRES-BlastR | depositor full sequence | sequence record 229632 | pLenti CMVie-IRES-BlastR sequence 7298 bps
ACGCGTGTAGTCTTATGCAATACTCTTGTAGTCTTGCAACATGGTAACGATGAGTTAGCAACATGCCTTA
CAAGGAGAGAAAAAGCACCGTGCATGCCGATTGGTGGAAGTAAGGTGGTACGATCGTGCCTTATTAGGAA
GGCAACAGACGGGTCTGACATGGATTGGACGAACCACTGAATTGCCGCATTGCAGAGATATTGTATTTAA
GTGCCTAGCTCGATACAATAAACGGGTCTCTCTGGTTAGACCAGATCTGAGCCTGGGAGCTCTCTGGCTA
ACTAGGGAACCCACTGCTTAAGCCTCAATAAAGCTTGCCTTGAGTGCTTCAAGTAGTGTGTGCCCGTCTG
TTGTGTGACTCTGGTAACTAGAGATCCCTCAGACCCTTTTAGTCAGTGTGGAAAATCTCTAGCAGTGGCG
CCCGAACAGGGACCTGAAAGCGAAAGGGAAACCAGAGCTCTCTCGACGCAGGACTCGGCTTGCTGAAGCG
CGCACGGCAAGAGGCGAGGGGCGGCGACTGGTGAGTACGCCAAAAATTTTGACTAGCGGAGGCTAGAAGG
AGAGAGATGGGTGCGAGAGCGTCAGTATTAAGCGGGGGAGAATTAGATCGCGATGGGAAAAAATTCGGTT
AAGGCCAGGGGGAAAGAAAAAATATAAATTAAAACATATAGTATGGGCAAGCAGGGAGCTAGAACGATTC
GCAGTTAATCCTGGCCTGTTAGAAACATCAGAAGGCTGTAGACAAATACTGGGACAGCTACAACCATCCC
TTCAGACAGGATCAGAAGAACTTAGATCATTATATAATACAGTAGCAACCCTCTATTGTGTGCATCAAAG
GATAGAGATAAAAGACACCAAGGAAGCTTTAGACAAGATAGAGGAAGAGCAAAACAAAAGTAAGACCACC
GCACAGCAAGCGGCCACTGATCTTCAGACCTGGAGGAGGAGATATGAGGGACAATTGGAGAAGTGAATTA
TATAAATATAAAGTAGTAAAAATTGAACCATTAGGAGTAGCACCCACCAAGGCAAAGAGAAGAGTGGTGC
AGAGAGAAAAAAGAGCAGTGGGAATAGGAGCTTTGTTCCTTGGGTTCTTGGGAGCAGCAGGAAGCACTAT
GGGCGCAGCCTCAATGACGCTGACGGTACAGGCCAGACAATTATTGTCTGGTATAGTGCAGCAGCAGAAC
AATTTGCTGAGGGCTATTGAGGCGCAACAGCATCTGTTGCAACTCACAGTCTGGGGCATCAAGCAGCTCC
AGGCAAGAATCCTGGCTGTGGAAAGATACCTAAAGGATCAACAGCTCCTGGGGATTTGGGGTTGCTCTGG
AAAACTCATTTGCACCACTGCTGTGCCTTGGAATGCTAGTTGGAGTAATAAATCTCTGGAACAGATTGGA
ATCACACGACCTGGATGGAGTGGGACAGAGAAATTAACAATTACACAAGCTTAATACACTCCTTAATTGA
AGAATCGCAAAACCAGCAAGAAAAGAATGAACAAGAATTATTGGAATTAGATAAATGGGCAAGTTTGTGG
AATTGGTTTAACATAACAAATTGGCTGTGGTATATAAAATTATTCATAATGATAGTAGGAGGCTTGGTAG
GTTTAAGAATAGTTTTTGCTGTACTTTCTATAGTGAATAGAGTTAGGCAGGGATATTCACCATTATCGTT
TCAGACCCACCTCCCAACCCCGAGGGGACCCGACAGGCCCGAAGGAATAGAAGAAGAAGGTGGAGAGAGA
GACAGAGACAGATCCATTCGATTAGTGAACGGATCTCGACGGTTAACTTTTAAAAGAAAAGGGGGGATTG
GGGGGTACAGTGCAGGGGAAAGAATAGTAGACATAATAGCAACAGACATACAAACTAAAGAATTACAAAA
ACAAATTACAAAAATTCAAAATTTTATCGATACTAGTATTATGCCCAGTACATGACCTTATGGGACTTTC
CTACTTGGCAGTACATCTACGTATTAGTCATCGCTATTACCATGGTGATGCGGTTTTGGCAGTACATCAA
TGGGCGTGGATAGCGGTTTGACTCACGGGGATTTCCAAGTCTCCACCCCATTGACGTCAATGGGAGTTTG
TTTTGGCACCAAAATCAACGGGACTTTCCAAAATGTCGTAACAACTCCGCCCCATTGACGCAAATGGGCG
GTAGGCGTGTACGGTGGGAGGTCTATATAAGCAGAGCTCGTTTAGTGAACCGTCAGATCGCCTGGAGACG
CCATCCACGCTGTTTTGACCTCCATAGAAGATTCTAGAGCTAGCGAATTCGGTGATCAGGGTATACGGCT
CGAGGGGATATCGGGTTTAAACGGGGCGCGCCGGGCGATCGCGGTTCGAAGGTTAATTAAGGGGATCCGC
CCCTCTCCCTCCCCCCCCCCTAACGTTACTGGCCGAAGCCGCTTGGAATAAGGCCGGTGTGCGTTTGTCT
ATATGTTATTTTCCACCATATTGCCGTCTTTTGGCAATGTGAGGGCCCGGAAACCTGGCCCTGTCTTCTT
GACGAGCATTCCTAGGGGTCTTTCCCCTCTCGCCAAAGGAATGCAAGGTCTGTTGAATGTCGTGAAGGAA
GCAGTTCCTCTGGAAGCTTCTTGAAGACAAACAACGTCTGTAGCGACCCTTTGCAGGCAGCGGAACCCCC
CACCTGGCGACAGGTGCCTCTGCGGCCAAAAGCCACGTGTATAAGATACACCTGCAAAGGCGGCACAACC
CCAGTGCCACGTTGTGAGTTGGATAGTTGTGGAAAGAGTCAAATGGCTCTCCTCAAGCGTATTCAACAAG
GGGCTGAAGGATGCCCAGAAGGTACCCCATTGTATGGGATCTGATCTGGGGCCTCGGTGCACATGCTTTA
CATGTGTTTAGTCGAGGTTAAAAAAACGTCTAGGCCCCCCGAACCACGGGGACGTGGTTTTCCTTTGAAA
AACACGATGATAAGCTTGCCACAACCACCGGGATGGCCAAGCCTTTGTCTCAAGAAGAATCCACCCTCAT
TGAAAGAGCAACGGCTACAATCAACAGCATCCCCATCTCTGAAGACTACAGCGTCGCCAGCGCAGCTCTC
TCTAGCGACGGCCGCATCTTCACTGGTGTCAATGTATATCATTTTACTGGGGGACCTTGTGCAGAACTCG
TGGTGCTGGGCACTGCTGCTGCTGCGGCAGCTGGCAACCTGACTTGTATCGTCGCGATCGGAAATGAGAA
CAGGGGCATCTTGAGCCCCTGCGGACGGTGCCGACAGGTGCTTCTCGATCTGCATCCTGGGATCAAAGCC
ATAGTGAAGGACAGTGATGGACAGCCGACGGCAGTTGGGATTCGTGAATTGCTGCCCTCTGGTTATGTGT
GGGAGGGCTAAGCGCGGCCGCGGCGGAGTCGACAATCAACCTCTGGATTACAAAATTTGTGAAAGATTGA
CTGGTATTCTTAACTATGTTGCTCCTTTTACGCTATGTGGATACGCTGCTTTAATGCCTTTGTATCATGC
TATTGCTTCCCGTATGGCTTTCATTTTCTCCTCCTTGTATAAATCCTGGTTGCTGTCTCTTTATGAGGAG
TTGTGGCCCGTTGTCAGGCAACGTGGCGTGGTGTGCACTGTGTTTGCTGACGCAACCCCCACTGGTTGGG
GCATTGCCACCACCTGTCAGCTCCTTTCCGGGACTTTCGCTTTCCCCCTCCCTATTGCCACGGCGGAACT
CATCGCCGCCTGCCTTGCCCGCTGCTGGACAGGGGCTCGGCTGTTGGGCACTGACAATTCCGTGGTGTTG
TCGGGGAAATCATCGTCCTTTCCTTGGCTGCTCGCCTGTGTTGCCACCTGGATTCTGCGCGGGACGTCCT
TCTGCTACGTCCCTTCGGCCCTCAATCCAGCGGACCTTCCTTCCCGCGGCCTGCTGCCGGCTCTGCGGCC
TCTTCCGCGTCTTCGCCTTCGCCCTCAGACGAGTCGGATCTCCCTTTGGGCCGCCTCCCCGCCTGGTACC
TTTAAGACCAATGACTTACAAGGCAGCTGTAGATCTTAGCCACTTTTTAAAAGAAAAGGGGGGACTGGAA
GGGCTAATTCACTCCCAACGAAAATAAGATCTGCTTTTTGCTTGTACTGGGTCTCTCTGGTTAGACCAGA
TCTGAGCCTGGGAGCTCTCTGGCTAACTAGGGAACCCACTGCTTAAGCCTCAATAAAGCTTGCCTTGAGT
GCTTCAAGTAGTGTGTGCCCGTCTGTTGTGTGACTCTGGTAACTAGAGATCCCTCAGACCCTTTTAGTCA
GTGTGGAAAATCTCTAGCAGTAGTAGTTCATGTCATCTTATTATTCAGTATTTATAACTTGCAAAGAAAT
GAATATCAGAGAGTGAGAGGAACTTGTTTATTGCAGCTTATAATGGTTACAAATAAAGCAATAGCATCAC
AAATTTCACAAATAAAGCATTTTTTTCACTGCATTCTAGTTGTGGTTTGTCCAAACTCATCAATGTATCT
TATCATGTCTGGCTCTAGCTATCCCGCCCCTAACTCCGCCCAGTTCCGCCCATTCTCCGCCCCATGGCTG
ACTAATTTTTTTTATTTATGCAGAGGCCGAGGCCGCCTCGGCCTCTGAGCTATTCCAGAAGTAGTGAGGA
GGCTTTTTTGGAGGCCTAGACTTTTGCAGAGACGGCCCAAATTCGTAATCATGGTCATAGCTGTTTCCTG
TGTGAAATTGTTATCCGCTCACAATTCCACACAACATACGAGCCGGAAGCATAAAGTGTAAAGCCTGGGG
TGCCTAATGAGTGAGCTAACTCACATTAATTGCGTTGCGCTCACTGCCCGCTTTCCAGTCGGGAAACCTG
TCGTGCCAGCTGCATTAATGAATCGGCCAACGCGCGGGGAGAGGCGGTTTGCGTATTGGGCGCTCTTCCG
CTTCCTCGCTCACTGACTCGCTGCGCTCGGTCGTTCGGCTGCGGCGAGCGGTATCAGCTCACTCAAAGGC
GGTAATACGGTTATCCACAGAATCAGGGGATAACGCAGGAAAGAACATGTGAGCAAAAGGCCAGCAAAAG
GCCAGGAACCGTAAAAAGGCCGCGTTGCTGGCGTTTTTCCATAGGCTCCGCCCCCCTGACGAGCATCACA
AAAATCGACGCTCAAGTCAGAGGTGGCGAAACCCGACAGGACTATAAAGATACCAGGCGTTTCCCCCTGG
AAGCTCCCTCGTGCGCTCTCCTGTTCCGACCCTGCCGCTTACCGGATACCTGTCCGCCTTTCTCCCTTCG
GGAAGCGTGGCGCTTTCTCATAGCTCACGCTGTAGGTATCTCAGTTCGGTGTAGGTCGTTCGCTCCAAGC
TGGGCTGTGTGCACGAACCCCCCGTTCAGCCCGACCGCTGCGCCTTATCCGGTAACTATCGTCTTGAGTC
CAACCCGGTAAGACACGACTTATCGCCACTGGCAGCAGCCACTGGTAACAGGATTAGCAGAGCGAGGTAT
GTAGGCGGTGCTACAGAGTTCTTGAAGTGGTGGCCTAACTACGGCTACACTAGAAGGACAGTATTTGGTA
TCTGCGCTCTGCTGAAGCCAGTTACCTTCGGAAAAAGAGTTGGTAGCTCTTGATCCGGCAAACAAACCAC
CGCTGGTAGCGGTGGTTTTTTTGTTTGCAAGCAGCAGATTACGCGCAGAAAAAAAGGATCTCAAGAAGAT
CCTTTGATCTTTTCTACGGGGTCTGACGCTCAGTGGAACGAAAACTCACGTTAAGGGATTTTGGTCATGA
GATTATCAAAAAGGATCTTCACCTAGATCCTTTTAAATTAAAAATGAAGTTTTAAATCAATCTAAAGTAT
ATATGAGTAAACTTGGTCTGACAGTTACCAATGCTTAATCAGTGAGGCACCTATCTCAGCGATCTGTCTA
TTTCGTTCATCCATAGTTGCCTGACTCCCCGTCGTGTAGATAACTACGATACGGGAGGGCTTACCATCTG
GCCCCAGTGCTGCAATGATACCGCGAGACCCACGCTCACCGGCTCCAGATTTATCAGCAATAAACCAGCC
AGCCGGAAGGGCCGAGCGCAGAAGTGGTCCTGCAACTTTATCCGCCTCCATCCAGTCTATTAATTGTTGC
CGGGAAGCTAGAGTAAGTAGTTCGCCAGTTAATAGTTTGCGCAACGTTGTTGCCATTGCTACAGGCATCG
TGGTGTCACGCTCGTCGTTTGGTATGGCTTCATTCAGCTCCGGTTCCCAACGATCAAGGCGAGTTACATG
ATCCCCCATGTTGTGCAAAAAAGCGGTTAGCTCCTTCGGTCCTCCGATCGTTGTCAGAAGTAAGTTGGCC
GCAGTGTTATCACTCATGGTTATGGCAGCACTGCATAATTCTCTTACTGTCATGCCATCCGTAAGATGCT
TTTCTGTGACTGGTGAGTACTCAACCAAGTCATTCTGAGAATAGTGTATGCGGCGACCGAGTTGCTCTTG
CCCGGCGTCAATACGGGATAATACCGCGCCACATAGCAGAACTTTAAAAGTGCTCATCATTGGAAAACGT
TCTTCGGGGCGAAAACTCTCAAGGATCTTACCGCTGTTGAGATCCAGTTCGATGTAACCCACTCGTGCAC
CCAACTGATCTTCAGCATCTTTTACTTTCACCAGCGTTTCTGGGTGAGCAAAAACAGGAAGGCAAAATGC
CGCAAAAAAGGGAATAAGGGCGACACGGAAATGTTGAATACTCATACTCTTCCTTTTTCAATATTATTGA
AGCATTTATCAGGGTTATTGTCTCATGAGCGGATACATATTTGAATGTATTTAGAAAAATAAACAAATAG
GGGTTCCGCGCACATTTCCCCGAAAAGTGCCACCTGACGTCTAAGAAACCATTATTATCATGACATTAAC
CTATAAAAATAGGCGTATCACGAGGCCCTTTCGTCTCGCGCGTTTCGGTGATGACGGTGAAAACCTCTGA
CACATGCAGCTCCCGGAGACGGTCACAGCTTGTCTGTAAGCGGATGCCGGGAGCAGACAAGCCCGTCAGG
GCGCGTCAGCGGGTGTTGGCGGGTGTCGGGGCTGGCTTAACTATGCGGCATCAGAGCAGATTGTACTGAG
AGTGCACCATATGCGGTGTGAAATACCGCACAGATGCGTAAGGAGAAAATACCGCATCAGGCGCCATTCG
CCATTCAGGCTGCGCAACTGTTGGGAAGGGCGATCGGTGCGGGCCTCTTCGCTATTACGCCAGCTGGCGA
AAGGGGGATGTGCTGCAAGGCGATTAAGTTGGGTAACGCCAGGGTTTTCCCAGTCACGACGTTGTAAAAC
GACGGCCAGTGCCAAGCT
