Features (pLannotate 1.2.2; 26 found; start..end, strand, type, name):
      6..232     +  promoter       RSV promoter: Rous sarcoma virus enhancer/promoter
    233..413     +  LTR            5' LTR (truncated): truncated 5' long terminal repeat (LTR) from HIV-1
    460..585     +  misc_feature   HIV-1 Ψ: packaging signal of human immunodeficiency virus type 1
    569..907     +  CDS            HIV-1 gag (fragment): gag protein from human immunodeficiency virus 1; gag
   1078..1311    +  misc_feature   RRE: The Rev response element (RRE) of HIV-1 allows for Rev-dependent mRNA export from the nucleus to the cytoplasm.
   1688..1788    +  CDS            Rev (fragment): human immunodeficiency virus 1 (HIV-1) Rev protein; rev; enhances nuclear export of unspliced and incompletely spliced viral mRNAs
   1807..1923    +  misc_feature   cPPT/CTS: central polypurine tract and central termination sequence of HIV-1
   1936..2012    +  enhancer       CMV enhancer (fragment): human cytomegalovirus immediate early enhancer
   2013..2216    +  promoter       CMV promoter: human cytomegalovirus (CMV) immediate early promoter
   2499..2961    +  misc_feature   IRES: internal ribosome entry site (IRES) of the encephalomyocarditis virus (EMCV)
   2981..3379    +  CDS            BSD: blasticidin S deaminase; Aspergillus terreus BSD; confers resistance to blasticidin
   3402..3990    +  misc_feature   WPRE: woodchuck hepatitis virus posttranscriptional regulatory element
   3985..4092    +  CDS            nef (fragment): NEF_SIVS4 - Experimental evidence at protein level: Swiss-Prot protein existence level 1. Interferes with TCR signaling from the cell membrane. Interacts with CD247/TCRZ (TCR zeta chain) and exert potent down- regulation of cell surface TCR/CD3 complexes. From Simian immunodeficiency virus (isolate F236/smH4) (SIV-sm) (Simian immunodeficiency virus sooty mangabey monkey).
   4117..4297    +  LTR            5' LTR (truncated): truncated 5' long terminal repeat (LTR) from HIV-1
   4369..4490    +  polyA_signal   SV40 poly(A) signal: SV40 polyadenylation signal
   4509..4644    +  rep_origin     SV40 ori: SV40 origin of replication
   4701..4717    -  protein_bind   lac operator: The lac repressor binds to the lac operator to inhibit transcription in E. coli. This inhibition can be relieved by adding lactose or isopropyl-β-D-thiogalactopyranoside (IPTG). lac repressor encoded by lacI
   4725..4755    -  promoter       lac promoter: promoter for the E. coli lac operon
   4770..4791    -  protein_bind   CAP binding site: CAP binding activates transcription in the presence of cAMP. E. coli catabolite activator protein
   4804..4896    -  CDS            lacI (fragment): lac repressor; lacI; The lac repressor binds to the lac operator to inhibit transcription in E. coli. This inhibition can be relieved by adding lactose or isopropyl-β-D-thiogalactopyranoside (IPTG).
   5079..5667    -  rep_origin     ori: high-copy-number ColE1/pMB1/pBR322/pUC origin of replication
   5838..6698    -  CDS            AmpR: β-lactamase; bla; confers resistance to ampicillin, carbenicillin, and related antibiotics
   6699..6803    -  promoter       AmpR promoter: bla
   6898..6933    +  CDS            rop (fragment): Rop protein, which maintains plasmids at low copy number; rop
   7035..7134    +  misc_feature   bom (fragment): basis of mobility region from pBR322
   7140..7294    -  CDS            lacZα (fragment): LacZα fragment of β-galactosidase; lacZ fragment
>Addgene plasmid #119863 | pLenti CMVie-IRES-BlastR | addgene full sequence | sequence record 233790 | Addgene NGS Result
ACGCGTGTAGTCTTATGCAATACTCTTGTAGTCTTGCAACATGGTAACGATGAGTTAGCAACATGCCTTA
CAAGGAGAGAAAAAGCACCGTGCATGCCGATTGGTGGAAGTAAGGTGGTACGATCGTGCCTTATTAGGAA
GGCAACAGACGGGTCTGACATGGATTGGACGAACCACTGAATTGCCGCATTGCAGAGATATTGTATTTAA
GTGCCTAGCTCGATACATAAACGGGTCTCTCTGGTTAGACCAGATCTGAGCCTGGGAGCTCTCTGGCTAA
CTAGGGAACCCACTGCTTAAGCCTCAATAAAGCTTGCCTTGAGTGCTTCAAGTAGTGTGTGCCCGTCTGT
TGTGTGACTCTGGTAACTAGAGATCCCTCAGACCCTTTTAGTCAGTGTGGAAAATCTCTAGCAGTGGCGC
CCGAACAGGGACTTGAAAGCGAAAGGGAAACCAGAGGAGCTCTCTCGACGCAGGACTCGGCTTGCTGAAG
CGCGCACGGCAAGAGGCGAGGGGCGGCGACTGGTGAGTACGCCAAAAATTTTGACTAGCGGAGGCTAGAA
GGAGAGAGATGGGTGCGAGAGCGTCAGTATTAAGCGGGGGAGAATTAGATCGCGATGGGAAAAAATTCGG
TTAAGGCCAGGGGGAAAGAAAAAATATAAATTAAAACATATAGTATGGGCAAGCAGGGAGCTAGAACGAT
TCGCAGTTAATCCTGGCCTGTTAGAAACATCAGAAGGCTGTAGACAAATACTGGGACAGCTACAACCATC
CCTTCAGACAGGATCAGAAGAACTTAGATCATTATATAATACAGTAGCAACCCTCTATTGTGTGCATCAA
AGGATAGAGATAAAAGACACCAAGGAAGCTTTAGACAAGATAGAGGAAGAGCAAAACAAAAGTAAGACCA
CCGCACAGCAAGCGGCCACTGATCTTCAGACCTGGAGGAGGAGATATGAGGGACAATTGGAGAAGTGAAT
TATATAAATATAAAGTAGTAAAAATTGAACCATTAGGAGTAGCACCCACCAAGGCAAAGAGAAGAGTGGT
GCAGAGAGAAAAAAGAGCAGTGGGAATAGGAGCTTTGTTCCTTGGGTTCTTGGGAGCAGCAGGAAGCACT
ATGGGCGCAGCGTCAATGACGCTGACGGTACAGGCCAGACAATTATTGTCTGGTATAGTGCAGCAGCAGA
ACAATTTGCTGAGGGCTATTGAGGCGCAACAGCATCTGTTGCAACTCACAGTCTGGGGCATCAAGCAGCT
CCAGGCAAGAATCCTGGCTGTGGAAAGATACCTAAAGGATCAACAGCTCCTGGGGATTTGGGGTTGCTCT
GGAAAACTCATTTGCACCACTGCTGTGCCTTGGAATGCTAGTTGGAGTAATAAATCTCTGGAACAGATTT
GGAATCACACGACCTGGATGGAGTGGGACAGAGAAATTAACAATTACACAAGCTTAATACACTCCTTAAT
TGAAGAATCGCAAAACCAGCAAGAAAAGAATGAACAAGAATTATTGGAATTAGATAAATGGGCAAGTTTG
TGGAATTGGTTTAACATAACAAATTGGCTGTGGTATATAAAATTATTCATAATGATAGTAGGAGGCTTGG
TAGGTTTAAGAATAGTTTTTGCTGTACTTTCTATAGTGAATAGAGTTAGGCAGGGATATTCACCATTATC
GTTTCAGACCCACCTCCCAACCCCGAGGGGACCCGACAGGCCCGAAGGAATAGAAGAAGAAGGTGGAGAG
AGAGACAGAGACAGATCCATTCGATTAGTGAACGGATCTCGACGGTATCGGTTAACTTTTAAAAGAAAAG
GGGGGATTGGGGGGTACAGTGCAGGGGAAAGAATAGTAGACATAATAGCAACAGACATACAAACTAAAGA
ATTACAAAAACAAATTACAAAATTCAAAATTTTATCGATACTAGTATTATGCCCAGTACATGACCTTATG
GGACTTTCCTACTTGGCAGTACATCTACGTATTAGTCATCGCTATTACCATGGTGATGCGGTTTTGGCAG
TACATCAATGGGCGTGGATAGCGGTTTGACTCACGGGGATTTCCAAGTCTCCACCCCATTGACGTCAATG
GGAGTTTGTTTTGGCACCAAAATCAACGGGACTTTCCAAAATGTCGTAACAACTCCGCCCCATTGACGCA
AATGGGCGGTAGGCGTGTACGGTGGGAGGTTTATATAAGCAGAGCTCGTTTAGTGAACCGTCAGATCGCC
TGGAGACGCCATCCACGCTGTTTTGACCTCCATAGAAGATTCTAGAGCTAGCGAATTCGGTGATCAGGGT
ATACGGCTCGAGGGGATATCGGGTTTAAACGGGGCGCGCCGGGCGATCGCGGTTCGAAGGTTAATTAAGG
GGATCCGCCCCTCTCCCTCCCCCCCCCCTAACGTTACTGGCCGAAGCCGCTTGGAATAAGGCCGGTGTGC
GTTTGTCTATATGTTATTTTCCACCATATTGCCGTCTTTTGGCAATGTGAGGGCCCGGAAACCTGGCCCT
GTCTTCTTGACGAGCATTCCTAGGGGTCTTTCCCCTCTCGCCAAAGGAATGCAAGGTCTGTTGAATGTCG
TGAAGGAAGCAGTTCCTCTGGAAGCTTCTTGAAGACAAACAACGTCTGTAGCGACCCTTTGCAGGCAGCG
GAACCCCCCACCTGGCGACAGGTGCCTCTGCGGCCAAAAGCCACGTGTATAAGATACACCTGCAAAGGCG
GCACAACCCCAGTGCCACGTTGTGAGTTGGATAGTTGTGGAAAGAGTCAAATGGCTCTCCTCAAGCGTAT
TCAACAAGGGGCTGAAGGATGCCCAGAAGGTACCCCATTGTATGGGATCTGATCTGGGGCCTCGGTGCAC
ATGCTTTACATGTGTTTAGTCGAGGTTAAAAAAACGTCTAGGCCCCCCGAACCACGGGGACGTGGTTTTC
CTTTGAAAAACACGATGATAAGCTTGCCACAACCACCGGGATGGCCAAGCCTTTGTCTCAAGAAGAATCC
ACCCTCATTGAAAGAGCAACGGCTACAATCAACAGCATCCCCATCTCTGAAGACTACAGCGTCGCCAGCG
CAGCTCTCTCTAGCGACGGCCGCATCTTCACTGGTGTCAATGTATATCATTTTACTGGGGGACCTTGTGC
AGAACTCGTGGTGCTGGGCACTGCTGCTGCTGCGGCAGCTGGCAACCTGACTTGTATCGTCGCGATCGGA
AATGAGAACAGGGGCATCTTGAGCCCCTGCGGACGGTGCCGACAGGTGCTTCTCGATCTGCATCCTGGGA
TCAAAGCCATAGTGAAGGACAGTGATGGACAGCCGACGGCAGTTGGGATTCGTGAATTGCTGCCCTCTGG
TTATGTGTGGGAGGGCTAAGCGCGGCCGCGGCGGAGTCGACAATCAACCTCTGGATTACAAAATTTGTGA
AAGATTGACTGGTATTCTTAACTATGTTGCTCCTTTTACGCTATGTGGATACGCTGCTTTAATGCCTTTG
TATCATGCTATTGCTTCCCGTATGGCTTTCATTTTCTCCTCCTTGTATAAATCCTGGTTGCTGTCTCTTT
ATGAGGAGTTGTGGCCCGTTGTCAGGCAACGTGGCGTGGTGTGCACTGTGTTTGCTGACGCAACCCCCAC
TGGTTGGGGCATTGCCACCACCTGTCAGCTCCTTTCCGGGACTTTCGCTTTCCCCCTCCCTATTGCCACG
GCGGAACTCATCGCCGCCTGCCTTGCCCGCTGCTGGACAGGGGCTCGGCTGTTGGGCACTGACAATTCCG
TGGTGTTGTCGGGGAAATCATCGTCCTTTCCTTGGCTGCTCGCCTGTGTTGCCACCTGGATTCTGCGCGG
GACGTCCTTCTGCTACGTCCCTTCGGCCCTCAATCCAGCGGACCTTCCTTCCCGCGGCCTGCTGCCGGCT
CTGCGGCCTCTTCCGCGTCTTCGCCTTCGCCCTCAGACGAGTCGGATCTCCCTTTGGGCCGCCTCCCCGC
CTGGTACCTTTAAGACCAATGACTTACAAGGCAGCTGTAGATCTTAGCCACTTTTTAAAAGAAAAGGGGG
GACTGGAAGGGCTAATTCACTCCCAACGAAGATAAGATCTGCTTTTTGCTTGTACTGGGTCTCTCTGGTT
AGACCAGATCTGAGCCTGGGAGCTCTCTGGCTAACTAGGGAACCCACTGCTTAAGCCTCAATAAAGCTTG
CCTTGAGTGCTTCAAGTAGTGTGTGCCCGTCTGTTGTGTGACTCTGGTAACTAGAGATCCCTCAGACCCT
TTTAGTCAGTGTGGAAAATCTCTAGCAGTAGTAGTTCATGTCATCTTATTATTCAGTATTTATAACTTGC
AAAGAAATGAATATCAGAGAGTGAGAGGAACTTGTTTATTGCAGCTTATAATGGTTACAAATAAAGCAAT
AGCATCACAAATTTCACAAATAAAGCATTTTTTTCACTGCATTCTAGTTGTGGTTTGTCCAAACTCATCA
ATGTATCTTATCATGTCTGGCTCTAGCTATCCCGCCCCTAACTCCGCCCAGTTCCGCCCATTCTCCGCCC
CATGGCTGACTAATTTTTTTTATTTATGCAGAGGCCGAGGCGGCCTCGGCCTCTGAGCTATTCCAGAAGT
AGTGAGGAGGCTTTTTTGGAGGCCTAGACTTTTGCAGAGACCAAATTCGTAATCATGTCATAGCTGTTTC
CTGTGTGAAATTGTTATCCGCTCACAATTCCACACAACATACGAGCCGGAAGCATAAAGTGTAAAGCCTG
GGGTGCCTAATGAGTGAGCTAACTCACATTAATTGCGTTGCGCTCACTGCCCGCTTTCCAGTCGGGAAAC
CTGTCGTGCCAGCTGCATTAATGAATCGGCCAACGCGCGGGGAGAGGCGGTTTGCGTATTGGGCGCTCTT
CCGCTTCCTCGCTCACTGACTCGCTGCGCTCGGTCGTTCGGCTGCGGCGAGCGGTATCAGCTCACTCAAA
GGCGGTAATACGGTTATCCACAGAATCAGGGGATAACGCAGGAAAGAACATGTGAGCAAAAGGCCAGCAA
AAGGCCAGGAACCGTAAAAAGGCCGCGTTGCTGGCGTTTTTCCATAGGCTCCGCCCCCCTGACGAGCATC
ACAAAAATCGACGCTCAAGTCAGAGGTGGCGAAACCCGACAGGACTATAAAGATACCAGGCGTTTCCCCC
TGGAAGCTCCCTCGTGCGCTCTCCTGTTCCGACCCTGCCGCTTACCGGATACCTGTCCGCCTTTCTCCCT
TCGGGAAGCGTGGCGCTTTCTCATAGCTCACGCTGTAGGTATCTCAGTTCGGTGTAGGTCGTTCGCTCCA
AGCTGGGCTGTGTGCACGAACCCCCCGTTCAGCCCGACCGCTGCGCCTTATCCGGTAACTATCGTCTTGA
GTCCAACCCGGTAAGACACGACTTATCGCCACTGGCAGCAGCCACTGGTAACAGGATTAGCAGAGCGAGG
TATGTAGGCGGTGCTACAGAGTTCTTGAAGTGGTGGCCTAACTACGGCTACACTAGAAGAACAGTATTTG
GTATCTGCGCTCTGCTGAAGCCAGTTACCTTCGGAAAAAGAGTTGGTAGCTCTTGATCCGGCAAACAAAC
CACCGCTGGTAGCGGTGGTTTTTTTGTTTGCAAGCAGCAGATTACGCGCAGAAAAAAAGGATCTCAAGAA
GATCCTTTGATCTTTTCTACGGGGTCTGACGCTCAGTGGAACGAAAACTCACGTTAAGGGATTTTGGTCA
TGAGATTATCAAAAAGGATCTTCACCTAGATCCTTTTAAATTAAAAATGAAGTTTTAAATCAATCTAAAG
TATATATGAGTAAACTTGGTCTGACAGTTACCAATGCTTAATCAGTGAGGCACCTATCTCAGCGATCTGT
CTATTTCGTTCATCCATAGTTGCCTGACTCCCCGTCGTGTAGATAACTACGATACGGGAGGGCTTACCAT
CTGGCCCCAGTGCTGCAATGATACCGCGAGACCCACGCTCACCGGCTCCAGATTTATCAGCAATAAACCA
GCCAGCCGGAAGGGCCGAGCGCAGAAGTGGTCCTGCAACTTTATCCGCCTCCATCCAGTCTATTAATTGT
TGCCGGGAAGCTAGAGTAAGTAGTTCGCCAGTTAATAGTTTGCGCAACGTTGTTGCCATTGCTACAGGCA
TCGTGGTGTCACGCTCGTCGTTTGGTATGGCTTCATTCAGCTCCGGTTCCCAACGATCAAGGCGAGTTAC
ATGATCCCCCATGTTGTGCAAAAAAGCGGTTAGCTCCTTCGGTCCTCCGATCGTTGTCAGAAGTAAGTTG
GCCGCAGTGTTATCACTCATGGTTATGGCAGCACTGCATAATTCTCTTACTGTCATGCCATCCGTAAGAT
GCTTTTCTGTGACTGGTGAGTACTCAACCAAGTCATTCTGAGAATAGTGTATGCGGCGACCGAGTTGCTC
TTGCCCGGCGTCAATACGGGATAATACCGCGCCACATAGCAGAACTTTAAAAGTGCTCATCATTGGAAAA
CGTTCTTCGGGGCGAAAACTCTCAAGGATCTTACCGCTGTTGAGATCCAGTTCGATGTAACCCACTCGTG
CACCCAACTGATCTTCAGCATCTTTTACTTTCACCAGCGTTTCTGGGTGAGCAAAAACAGGAAGGCAAAA
TGCCGCAAAAAAGGGAATAAGGGCGACACGGAAATGTTGAATACTCATACTCTTCCTTTTTCAATATTAT
TGAAGCATTTATCAGGGTTATTGTCTCATGAGCGGATACATATTTGAATGTATTTAGAAAAATAAACAAA
TAGGGGTTCCGCGCACATTTCCCCGAAAAGTGCCACCTGACGTCTAAGAAACCATTATTATCATGACATT
AACCTATAAAAATAGGCGTATCACGAGGCCCTTTCGTCTCGCGCGTTTCGGTGATGACGGTGAAAACCTC
TGACACATGCAGCTCCCGGAGACGGTCACAGCTTGTCTGTAAGCGGATGCCGGGAGCAGACAAGCCCGTC
AGGGCGCGTCAGCGGGTGTTGGCGGGTGTCGGGGCTGGCTTAACTATGCGGCATCAGAGCAGATTGTACT
GAGAGTGCACCATATGCGGTGTGAAATACCGCACAGATGCGTAAGGAGAAAATACCGCATCAGGCGCCAT
TCGCCATTCAGGCTGCGCAACTGTTGGGAAGGGCGATCGGTGCGGGCCTCTTCGCTATTACGCCAGCTGG
CGAAAGGGGGATGTGCTGCAAGGCGATTAAGTTGGGTAACGCCAGGGTTTTCCCAGTCACGACGTTGTAA
AACGACGGCCAGTGCCAAGCT
